Addgene plasmid #8767: 3280 pcDNA3 Bid p22 cDNA
Depositing lab: Stanley Korsmeyer. Depositing organization: Dana-Farber Cancer Institute. Publication: BID: a novel BH3 domain-only death agonist. Wang K, Yin XM, Chao DT, Milliman CL, Korsmeyer SJ. Genes Dev 1996 Nov 15;10(22):2859-69. 10.1101/gad.10.22.2859 PubMed 8918887.
Backbone
  Vector backbone: pcDNA3
  Backbone manufacturer: Invitrogen
  Backbone size w/o insert (bp): 5400
  Vector type: Mammalian Expression
  Selectable markers: Neomycin (select with G418)
Growth in bacteria
  Bacterial resistance: Ampicillin, 100 μg/mL
  Growth temperature: 37°C
  Growth strain: XL1 Blue
  Copy number: High Copy
Gene/Insert
  Gene/Insert name: Bid p22 ORF cDNA FL (alt name: Bid)
  Species: M. musculus (mouse)
  GenBank ID: NM_007544
  Entrez Gene: Bid (a.k.a. 2700049M22Rik)
  Cloning method: Restriction Enzyme; 5′ cloning site EcoRI (destroyed during cloning); 3′ cloning site EcoRI (destroyed during cloning)
  Sequencing primers: 5′ T7
Terms and licenses: Academic/Nonprofit Terms; Industry Terms: Not Available to Industry
How to cite: 3280 pcDNA3 Bid p22 cDNA was a gift from Stanley Korsmeyer (Addgene plasmid # 8767 ; http://n2t.net/addgene:8767 ; RRID:Addgene_8767)
