[The description below was written by a language model from this plasmid's Addgene catalogue record.]
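Description:
3280 pcDNA3 Bid p22 cDNA is a mammalian expression plasmid built on the commercial pcDNA3 backbone (about 5.4 kb without insert). It carries the full-length open reading frame of mouse Bid, the p22 form of the protein. Bid is a BH3 domain-only, pro-apoptotic member of the BCL-2 family, described as a death agonist in the work associated with this deposit. The cDNA was inserted by restriction cloning at the EcoRI position of the polylinker, and both flanking EcoRI sites were destroyed in the process, so the insert cannot be released with that enzyme. No epitope tag or fusion partner is recorded, which suggests the protein is expressed in native form. The insert can be sequenced from the 5′ side with a T7 primer, consistent with the T7 promoter that lies upstream of the polylinker in pcDNA3.

The record does not list the promoter or other regulatory features and includes no feature table. As a standard pcDNA3 derivative, the plasmid would be expected to drive the insert from the CMV immediate-early promoter with a downstream polyadenylation signal, but this is inferred from the backbone rather than stated for this construct. The plasmid is maintained in E. coli at high copy number under ampicillin selection. A neomycin resistance marker allows G418 selection of stably transfected mammalian cells. The construct is suited to transient or stable overexpression of full-length mouse Bid in cultured mammalian cells, for example to study its role in apoptosis and its interactions with other BCL-2 family proteins.
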