>Addgene plasmid #8767 | 3280 pcDNA3 Bid p22 cDNA | addgene partial sequence | sequence record 17247 | 8767 with CMV-F
TCTCTGGCTAACTAGAGAACCCACTGCTTACTGGCTTATCGAAATTAATACGACTCACTATAGGGAGACC
CAAGCTTGGTACCGAGCTCGGATCCACTAGTAACGGCCGCCAGTGTGCTGGAATTCGGCTTCTGCATATG
GACTCTGAGGTCAGCAACGGTTCCGGCCTGGGGGCCAAGCACATCACAGACCTGCTGGTGTTCGGCTTTC
TCCAAAGCTCTGGCTGTACTCGCCAAGAGCTGGAGGTGCTGGGTCGGGAACTGCCTGTGCAAGCTTACTG
GGAGGCAGACCTCGAAGACGAGCTGCAGACAGACGGCAGCCAGGCCAGCCGCTCCTTCAACCAAGGAAGA
ATAGAGCCAGATTCTGAAAGTCAGGAAGAAATCATCCACAACATTGCCAGACATCTCGCCCAAATAGGCG
ATGAGATGGACCACAACATCCAGCCCACACTGGTGAGACAGCTAGCCGCACAGTTCATGAATGGCAGCCT
GTCGGAGGAAGACAAAAGGAACTGCCTGGCCAAAGCCCTTGATGAGGTGAAGACAGCCTTCCCCAGAGAC
ATGGAGAACGACAAGGCCATGCTGATAATGACAATGCTGTTGGCCAAAAAAGTGGCCAGTCACGCACCAT
CTTTGCTCCGTGATGTCTTCCACACGACTGTCAACTTTATTAACCAGAACCTATTCTCCTATGTGAGGAA
CTTGGTTAGAAACGAGATGGACTGAGGATCCATATGTGCAAGCCGAATTCTGCAGATATCCATCACACTG
GCGGCCGCTCGAGCATGCATCTAGAGGGCCCTATTCTATAGTGTCACCTAAATGCTAGAGCTCGCTGATC
AGCCTCGACTGTGCCTTCTAGTTGCCAGCCATCTGTTGTTTGCCCCTCCCCCGTGCCTTCCTTGACCCTG
G
